>Addgene plasmid #175375 | pDN615 | addgene full sequence | sequence record 350312 | Addgene NGS Result
CCTTCGGGAAGCGTGGCGCTTTCTCATAGCTCACGCTGTAGGTATCTCAGTTCGGTGTAGGTCGTTCGCT
CCAAGCTGGGCTGTGTGCACGAACCCCCCGTTCAGCCCGACCGCTGCGCCTTATCCGGTAACTATCGTCT
TGAGTCCAACCCGGTAAGACACGACTTATCGCCACTGGCAGCAGCCACTGGTAACAGGATTAGCAGAGCG
AGGTATGTAGGCGGTGCTACAGAGTTCTTGAAGTGGTGGCCTAACTACGGCTACACTAGAAGAACAGTAT
TTGGTATCTGCGCTCTGCTGAAGCCAGTTACCTTCGGAAAAAGAGTTGGTAGCTCTTGATCCGGCAAACA
AACCACCGCTGGTAGCGGTGGTTTTTTTGTTTGCAAGCAGCAGATTACGCGCAGAAAAAAAGGATCTCAA
GAAGATCCTTTGATCTTTTCTACGGGGTCTGACGCTCAGTGGAACGAAAACTCACGTTAAGGGATTTTGG
TCATGAGATTATCAAAAAGGATCTTCACCTAGATCCTTTTAAATTAAAAATGAAGTTTTAAATCAATCTA
AAGTATATATGAGTAAACTTGGTCTGACAGTTACCAATGCTTAATCAGTGAGGCACCTATCTCAGCGATC
TGTCTATTTCGTTCATCCATAGTTGCCTGACTCCCCGTCGTGTAGATAACTACGATACGGGAGGGCTTAC
CATCTGGCCCCAGTGCTGCAATGATACCGCGAGACCCACGCTCACCGGCTCCAGATTTATCAGCAATAAA
CCAGCCAGCCGGAAGGGCCGAGCGCAGAAGTGGTCCTGCAACTTTATCCGCCTCCATCCAGTCTATTAAT
TGTTGCCGGGAAGCTAGAGTAAGTAGTTCGCCAGTTAATAGTTTGCGCAACGTTGTTGCCATTGCTACAG
GCATCGTGGTGTCACGCTCGTCGTTTGGTATGGCTTCATTCAGCTCCGGTTCCCAACGATCAAGGCGAGT
TACATGATCCCCCATGTTGTGCAAAAAAGCGGTTAGCTCCTTCGGTCCTCCGATCGTTGTCAGAAGTAAG
TTGGCCGCAGTGTTATCACTCATGGTTATGGCAGCACTGCATAATTCTCTTACTGTCATGCCATCCGTAA
GATGCTTTTCTGTGACTGGTGAGTACTCAACCAAGTCATTCTGAGAATAGTGTATGCGGCGACCGAGTTG
CTCTTGCCCGGCGTCAATACGGGATAATACCGCGCCACATAGCAGAACTTTAAAAGTGCTCATCATTGGA
AAACGTTCTTCGGGGCGAAAACTCTCAAGGATCTTACCGCTGTTGAGATCCAGTTCGATGTAACCCACTC
GTGCACCCAACTGATCTTCAGCATCTTTTACTTTCACCAGCGTTTCTGGGTGAGCAAAAACAGGAAGGCA
AAATGCCGCAAAAAAGGGAATAAGGGCGACACGGAAATGTTGAATACTCATACTCTTCCTTTTTCAATAT
TATTGAAGCATTTATCAGGGTTATTGTCTCATGAGCGGATACATATTTGAATGTATTTAGAAAAATAAAC
AAATAGGGGTTCCGCGCACATTTCCCCGAAAAGTGCCACCTATAACTTCGTATAATGTATGCTATACGAA
GTTATTGACGTCCCCGAAAAGTGCCACCTGGGTCCTTTTCATCACGTGCTATAAAAATAATTATAATTTA
AATTTTTTAATATAAATATATAAATTAAAAATAGAAAGTAAAAAAAGAAATTAAAGAAAAAATAGTTTTT
GTTTTCCGAAGATGTAAAAGACTCTAGGGGGATCGCCAACAAATACTACCTTTTATCTTGCTCTTCCTGC
TCTCAGGTATTAATGCCGAATTGTTTCATCTTGTCTGTGTAGAAGACCACACACGAAAATCCTGTGATTT
TACATTTTACTTATCGTTAATCGAATGTATATCTATTTAATCTGCTTTTCTTGTCTAATAAATATATATG
TAAAGTACGCTTTTTGTTGAAATTTTTTAAACCTTTGTTTATTTTTTTTTCTTCATTCCGTAACTCTTCT
ACCTTCTTTATTTACTTTCTAAAATCCAAATACAAAACATAAAAATAAATAAACACAGAGTAAATTCCCA
AATTATTCCATCATTAAAAGATACGAGGCGCGTGTAAGTTACAGGCAAGCGATCCGTCCGACGTCATAAC
TTCGTATAATGTATGCTATACGAAGTTATTAAGAAACCATTATTATCATGACATTAACCTATAAAAATAG
GCGTATCACGAGGCCCTTTCGTCTCGCGCGTTTCGGTGATGACGGTGAAAACCTCTGACACATGCAGCTC
CCGGAGACGGTCACAGCTTGTCTGTAAGCGGATGCCGGGAGCAGACAAGCCCGTCAGGGCGCGTCAGCGG
GTGTTGGCGGGTGTCGGGGCTGGCTTAACTATGCGGCATCAGAGCAGATTGTACTGAGAGTGCACCATAT
CGACTACGTCGTTAAGGCCGTTTCTGACAGAGTAAAATTCTTGAGGGAACTTTCACCATTATGGGAAATG
GTTCAAGAAGGTATTGACTTAAACTCCATCAAATGGTCAGGTCATTGAGTGTTTTTTATTTGTTGTATTT
TTTTTTTTTTAGAGAAAATCCTCCAATATATAAATTAGGAATCATAGTTTCATGATTTTCTGTTACACCT
AACTTTTTGTGTGGTGCCCTCCTCCTTGTCAATATTAATGTTAAAGTGCAATTCTTTTTCCTTATCACGT
TGAGCCATTAGTATCAATTTGCTTACCTGTATTCCTTTACATCCTCCTTTTTCTCCTTCTTGATAAATGT
ATGTAGATTGCGTATATAGTTTCGTCTACCCTATGAACATATTCCATTTTGTAATTTCGTGTCGTTTCTA
TTATGAATTTCATTTATAAAGTTTATGTACAAATATCATAAAAAAAGAGAATCTTTTTAAGCAAGGATTT
TCTTAACTTCTTCGGCGACAGCATCACCGACTTCGGTGGTACTGTTGGAACCACCTAAATCACCAGTTCT
GATACCTGCATCCAAAACCTTTTTAACTGCATCTTCAATGGCCTTACCTTCTTCAGGCAAGTTCAATGAC
AATTTCAACATCATTGCAGCAGACAAGATAGTGGCGATAGGGTTGACCTTATTCTTTGGCAAATCTGGAG
CAGAACCGTGGCATGGTTCGTACAAACCAAATGCGGTGTTCTTGTCTGGCAAAGAGGCCAAGGACGCAGA
TGGCAACAAACCCAAGGAACCTGGGATAACGGAGGCTTCATCGGAGATGATATCACCAAACATGTTGCTG
GTGATTATAATACCATTTAGGTGGGTTGGGTTCTTAACTAGGATCATGGCGGCAGAATCAATCAATTGAT
GTTGAACCTTCAATGTAGGGAATTCGTTCTTGATGGTTTCCTCCACAGTTTTTCTCCATAATCTTGAAGA
GGCCAAAACATTAGCTTTATCCAAGGACCAAATAGGCAATGGTGGCTCATGTTGTAGGGCCATGAAAGCG
GCCATTCTTGTGATTCTTTGCACTTCTGGAACGGTGTATTGTTCACTATCCCAAGCGACACCATCACCAT
CGTCTTCCTTTCTCTTACCAAAGTAAATACCTCCCACTAATTCTCTGACAACAACGAAGTCAGTACCTTT
AGCAAATTGTGGCTTGATTGGAGATAAGTCTAAAAGAGAGTCGGATGCAAAGTTACATGGTCTTAAGTTG
GCGTACAATTGAAGTTCTTTACGGATTTTTAGTAAACCTTGTTCAGGTCTAACACTACCGGTACCCCATT
TAGGACCACCCACAGCACCTAACAAAACGGCATCAGCCTTCTTGGAGGCTTCCAGCGCCTCATCTGGAAG
TGGAACACCTGTAGCATCGATAGCAGCACCACCAATTAAATGATTTTCGAAATCGAACTTGACATTGGAA
CGAACATCAGAAATAGCTTTAAGAACCTTAATGGCTTCGGCTGTGATTTCTTGACCAACGTGGTCACCTG
GCAAAACGACGATCTTCTTAGGGGCAGACATTAGAATGGTATATCCTTGAAATATATATATATATATTGC
TGAAATGTAAAAGGTAAGAAAAGTTAGAAAGTAAGACGATTGCTAACCACCTATTGGAAAAAACAATAGG
TCCTTAAATAATATTGTCAACTTCAAGTATTGTGATGCAAGCATTTAGTCATGAACGCTTCTCTATTCTA
TATGAAAAGCCGGTTCCGGCGCTCTCACCTTTCCTTTTTCTCCCAATTTTTCAGTTGAAAAAGGTATATG
CGTCAGGCGACCTCTGAAATTAACAAAAAATTTCCAGTCATCGAATTTGATTCTGTGCGATAGCGCCCCT
GTGTGTTCTCGTTATGTTGAGGAAAAAAATAATGGTTGCTAAGAGATTCGAACTCTTGCATCTTACGATA
CCTGAGTATTCCCACAGTTAACTGCGGTCAAGATATTTCTTGAATCAGGCGCCTTAGACCGCTCGGCCAA
ACAACCAATTACTTGTTGAGAAATAGAGTATAATTATCCTATAAATATAACGTTTTTGAACACACATGAA
CAAGGAAGTACAGGACAATTGATTTTGAAGAGAATGTGGATTTTGATGTAATTGTTGGGATTCCATTTTT
AATAAGGCAATAATATTAGGTATGTAGATATACTAGAAGTTCTCCTCGACCGGTCGATATGCGGTGTGAA
ATACCGCACAGATGCGTAAGGAGAAAATACCGCATCAGGAAATTGTAAGCGTTAATATTTTGTTAAAATT
CGCGTTAAATTTTTGTTAAATCAGCTCATTTTTTAACCAATAGGCCGAAATCGGCAAAATCCCTTATAAA
TCAAAAGAATAGACCGAGATAGGGT
[37 nt withheld, positions 4856-4892]
AAAGAACGTGGACTCCAACGTCAAAGG
[49 nt withheld, positions 4920-4968]
T
[91 nt withheld, positions 4970-5060]
G
[124 nt withheld, positions 5062-5185]
CCATTCGCCATTCAGGCTGCGCAACTGTTGGGAAGGGCGATCGGTGCGGGCCTCTTCGCTATTACGCCAG
CTGGCGAAAGGGGGATGTGCTGCAAGGCGATTAAGTTGGGTAACGCCAGGGTTTTCCCAGTCACGACGTT
GTAAAACGACGGCCAGTGAGCGCGCGTAATACGACTCACTATAGGGCGAATTGGGTACCGGGCCCCCCCT
CGAGGTCGACGGTATCGATAAGCTTGATATCGAATTCCTGCAGCCCGGGGGATCCACTAGTTCTAGAGCG
GCCGCCACCGCGGTGGAGCTCCAGCTTTTGTTCCCTTTAGTGAGGGTTAATTGCGCGCTTGGCGTAATCA
TGGTCATAGCTGTTTCCTGTGTGAAATTGTTATCCGCTCACAATTCCACACAACATACGAGCCGGAAGCA
TAAAGTGTAAAGCCTGGGGTGCCTAATGAGTGAGCTAACTCACATTAATTGCGTTGCGCTCACTGCCCGC
TTTCCAGTCGGGAAACCTGTCGTGCCAGCTGCATTAATGAATCGGCCAACGCGCGGGGAGAGGCGGTTTG
CGTATTGGGCGCTCTTCCGCTTCCTCGCTCACTGACTCGCTGCGCTCGGTCGTTCGGCTGCGGCGAGCGG
TATCAGCTCACTCAAAGGCGGTAATACGGTTATCCACAGAATCAGGGGATAACGCAGGAAAGAACATGTG
AGCAAAAGGCCAGCAAAAGGCCAGGAACCGTAAAAAGGCCGCGTTGCTGGCGTTTTTCCATAGGCTCCGC
CCCCCTGACGAGCATCACAAAAATCGACGCTCAAGTCAGAGGTGGCGAAACCCGACAGGACTATAAAGAT
ACCAGGCGTTTCCCCCTGGAAGCTCCCTCGTGCGCTCTCCTGTTCCGACCCTGCCGCTTACCGGATACCT
GTCCGCCTTTCTC
Features (pLannotate 1.2.2; 22 found; start..end, strand, type, name):
    591..1451    -  CDS            AmpR: β-lactamase; bla; confers resistance to ampicillin, carbenicillin, and related antibiotics
   1452..1556    -  promoter       AmpR promoter: bla
   1582..1615    -  protein_bind   loxP: Cre-mediated recombination occurs in the 8-bp core sequence (GCATACAT). Cre recombinase
   1651..2154    +  misc_feature   CEN/ARS: S. cerevisiae CEN6 centromere fused to an autonomously replicating sequence
   2166..2199    -  protein_bind   loxP: Cre-mediated recombination occurs in the 8-bp core sequence (GCATACAT). Cre recombinase
   2263..2298    +  CDS            rop (fragment): Rop protein, which maintains plasmids at low copy number; rop
   2400..2450    +  misc_feature   bom (fragment): basis of mobility region from pBR322
   2449..2565    +  CDS            NFS1 (fragment): NFS1_YEAST - Also known as SPL1 From Saccharomyces cerevisiae (strain ATCC 204508 / S288c) (Baker's yeast).
   2927..4021    -  CDS            LEU2: 3-isopropylmalate dehydrogenase, required for leucine biosynthesis; S. cerevisiae LEU2; yeast auxotrophic marker
   4022..4429    -  promoter       LEU2 promoter: S. cerevisiae LEU2
   4569..4646    -  CDS            YO192_YEAST (fragment): Experimental evidence at protein level: Swiss-Prot protein existence level 1. From Saccharomyces cerevisiae (strain ATCC 204508 / S288c) (Baker's yeast).
   4677..4729    +  misc_feature   bom (fragment): basis of mobility region from pBR322
   4757..5185    -  rep_origin     f1 ori (sequence partly withheld): f1 bacteriophage origin of replication; arrow indicates direction of (+) strand synthesis
   5189..5344    -  CDS            lacZα (fragment): LacZα fragment of β-galactosidase; lacZ fragment
   5352..5370    +  promoter       T7 promoter: promoter for bacteriophage T7 RNA polymerase
   5379..5486    -  misc_feature   MCS: pBluescript multiple cloning site
   5499..5517    -  promoter       T3 promoter: promoter for bacteriophage T3 RNA polymerase
   5562..5578    -  protein_bind   lac operator: The lac repressor binds to the lac operator to inhibit transcription in E. coli. This inhibition can be relieved by adding lactose or isopropyl-β-D-thiogalactopyranoside (IPTG). lac repressor encoded by lacI
   5586..5616    -  promoter       lac promoter: promoter for the E. coli lac operon
   5631..5652    -  protein_bind   CAP binding site: CAP binding activates transcription in the presence of cAMP. E. coli catabolite activator protein
   5665..5757    -  CDS            lacI (fragment): lac repressor; lacI; The lac repressor binds to the lac operator to inhibit transcription in E. coli. This inhibition can be relieved by adding lactose or isopropyl-β-D-thiogalactopyranoside (IPTG).
   5940..420     -  rep_origin     ori (across the origin): high-copy-number ColE1/pMB1/pBR322/pUC origin of replication
