[The description below was written by a language model from this plasmid's Addgene catalogue record and pLannotate feature annotations shown in this document.]
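Description:
pDN615 is an empty-backbone Saccharomyces cerevisiae/E. coli shuttle vector of 6,108 bp, derived from the integrating plasmid pRS405 and designed so that its mode of maintenance in yeast can be switched. In E. coli it replicates from a ColE1/pUC-type origin and is selected with ampicillin through the β-lactamase gene and its native promoter; an f1 origin is also present for single-stranded DNA production. The catalogue lists bacterial copy number as low, although the annotated origin is of the high-copy pUC class. In yeast, selection is by leucine prototrophy, provided by the LEU2 gene under its own promoter. Short annotated fragments of neighbouring yeast genes, rop, bom and lacI appear to be carry-over from the parental sequences rather than functional parts.

The defining modification is a CEN6/ARSH4 cassette, which supplies a centromere and an autonomously replicating sequence so the plasmid is stably partitioned at low copy in yeast. This cassette sits between the AmpR promoter and the LEU2 region and is flanked by two loxP sites in the same orientation, as well as by AatII restriction sites. Cre recombinase can therefore excise the CEN/ARS element, converting the plasmid to a non-replicating form that must integrate into the genome, like its pRS405 parent. The flanking sites also allow the replication locus to be exchanged, consistent with the stated goal of interconverting low-copy, high-copy and integrating versions.

Cloning is done in a pBluescript-type multiple cloning site flanked by T7 and T3 promoters and embedded in a lacZα fragment downstream of the lac promoter and operator. No insert or yeast expression promoter is present, so users supply their own expression cassette.
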