Addgene plasmid #175375: pDN615
Purpose: (Empty Backbone) Yeast shuttle plasmid that allows conversion between low copy, high copy, and integrating vectors. Low copy, LEU2-selected.
Depositing lab: Daniel Nickerson. Depositing organization: California State University, San Bernardino. Publication: Rapid conversion of replicating and integrating Saccharomyces cerevisiae plasmid vectors via Cre recombinase. Nickerson DP, Quinn MA, Milnes JM. G3 (Bethesda). 2021 Dec 8;11(12). pii: 6380430. doi: 10.1093/g3journal/jkab336. PubMed 34599813.
Backbone
  Vector backbone: pDN615
  Backbone size (bp): 6108
  Vector type: Yeast Expression, Cre/Lox
  Selectable markers: LEU2
Growth in bacteria
  Bacterial resistance: Ampicillin, 100 μg/mL
  Growth temperature: 37°C
  Growth strain: DH5alpha
  Copy number: Low Copy
Terms and licenses: Academic/Nonprofit Terms; Industry Terms: Not Available to Industry
Depositor comments: This plasmid was generated by modification of plasmid pRS405 (Sikorski & Hieter, 1989, Genetics 122:19-27) by insertion of CEN6/ARSH4 low copy S. cerevisiae replication and partitioning locus with flanking restriction enzyme cut sites (AatII) and flanking LoxP sites. bioRxiv pre-print 367219: Rapid conversion of replicating and integrating Saccharomyces cerevisiae plasmid vectors via Cre recombinase https://doi.org/10.1101/2020.11.03.367219
How to cite: pDN615 was a gift from Daniel Nickerson (Addgene plasmid # 175375 ; http://n2t.net/addgene:175375 ; RRID:Addgene_175375)
